>Addgene plasmid #155184 | XLone-Puro Cas13d-eGFP U6 BbsI | addgene full sequence | sequence record 307954 | Addgene NGS Result
AATTCCACTCGAGTGGCTCCGGTGCCCGTCAGTGGGCAGAGCGCACATCGCCCACAGTCCCCGAGAAGTT
GGGGGGAGGGGTCGGCAATTGAACCGGTGCCTAGAGAAGGTGGCGCGGGGTAAACTGGGAAAGTGATGTC
GTGTACTGGCTCCGCCTTTTTCCCGAGGGTGGGGGAGAACCGTATATAAGTGCAGTAGTCGCCGTGAACG
TTCTTTTTCGCAACGGGTTTGCCGCCAGAACACAGGTGTCGTGACGCGGGATCCGCCACCATGGATTACA
AAGACGATGACGATAAGATGTCTAGACTGGACAAGAGCAAAGTCATAAACTCTGCTCTGGAATTACTCAA
TGGAGTCGGTATCGAAGGCCTGACGACAAGGAAACTCGCTCAAAAGCTGGGAGTTGAGCAGCCTACCCTG
TACTGGCACGTGAAGAACAAGCGGGCCCTGCTCGATGCCCTGCCAATCGAGATGCTGGACAGGCATCATA
CCCACTCCTGCCCCCTGGAAGGCGAGTCATGGCAAGACTTTCTGCGGAACAACGCCAAGTCATACCGCTG
TGCTCTCCTCTCACATCGCGACGGGGCTAAAGTGCATCTCGGCACCCGCCCAACAGAGAAACAGTACGAA
ACCCTGGAAAATCAGCTCGCGTTCCTGTGTCAGCAAGGCTTCTCCCTGGAGAACGCACTGTACGCTCTGT
CCGCCGTGGGCCACTTTACACTGGGCTGCGTATTGGAGGAACAGGAGCATCAAGTAGCAAAAGAGGAAAG
AGAGACACCTACCACCGATTCTATGCCCCCACTTCTGAAACAAGCAATTGAGCTGTTCGACCGGCAGGGA
GCCGAACCTGCCTTCCTTTTCGGCCTGGAACTAATCATATGTGGCCTGGAGAAACAGCTAAAGTGCGAAA
GCGGCGGGCCGACCGACGCCCTTGACGATTTTGACTTAGACATGCTCCCAGCCGATGCCCTTGACGACTT
TGACCTTGATATGCTGCCTGCTGACGCTCTTGACGATTTTGACCTTGACATGCTCCCCGGGGGCAGCGGA
GAGGGCAGAGGTTCTCTTCTAACATGCGGTGACGTGGAGGAGAATCCCGGCCCTAGGCTCGAGATGACCG
AGTACAAGCCCACGGTGCGCCTCGCCACCCGCGACGACGTCCCCAGGGCCGTACGCACCCTCGCCGCCGC
GTTCGCCGACTACCCCGCCACGCGCCACACCGTCGATCCGGACCGCCACATCGAGCGGGTCACCGAGCTG
CAAGAACTCTTCCTCACGCGCGTCGGGCTCGACATCGGCAAGGTGTGGGTCGCGGACGACGGCGCCGCGG
TGGCGGTCTGGACCACGCCGGAGAGCGTCGAAGCGGGGGCGGTGTTCGCCGAGATCGGCCCGCGCATGGC
CGAGTTGAGCGGTTCCCGGCTGGCCGCGCAGCAACAGATGGAAGGCCTCCTGGCGCCGCACCGGCCCAAG
GAGCCCGCGTGGTTCCTGGCCACCGTCGGCGTCTCGCCCGACCACCAGGGCAAGGGTCTGGGCAGCGCCG
TCGTGCTCCCCGGAGTGGAGGCGGCCGAGCGCGCCGGGGTGCCCGCCTTCCTGGAGACCTCCGCGCCCCG
CAACCTCCCCTTCTACGAGCGGCTCGGCTTCACCGTCACCGCCGACGTCGAGGTGCCCGAAGGACCGCGC
ACCTGGTGCATGACCCGCAAGCCCGGTGCCTGATCTAGAGGGCCCGTTTAGTTAACTTGTTTATTGCAGC
TTATAATGGTTACAAATAAAGCAATAGCATCACAAATTTCACAAATAAAGCATTTTTTTCACTGCGAGGG
CCTATTTCCCATGATTCCTTCATATTTGCATATACGATACAAGGCTGTTAGAGAGATAATTGGAATTAAT
TTGACTGTAAACACAAAGATATTAGTACAAAATACGTGACGTAGAAAGTAATAATTTCTTGGGTAGTTTG
CAGTTTTAAAATTATGTTTTAAAATGGACTATCATATGCTTACCGTAACTTGAAAGTATTTCGATTTCTT
GGCTTTATATATCTTGTGGAAAGGACGAAACACCGAACCCCTACCAACTGGTCGGGGTTTGAAACGGGTC
TTCGAGAAGACCTTTTTTTTTAAAAGTTTTGTTACTTTATAGAAGAAATTTTGAGTTTTTGTTTTTTTTT
AATAAATAAATAAACATAAATAAATTGTTTGTTGAATTTATTATTAGTATGTAAGTGTAAATATAATAAA
ACTTAATATCTATTCAAATTAATAAATAAACCTCGATATACAGACCGATAAAACACATGCGTCAATTTTA
CGCATGATTATCTTTAACGTACGTCACAATATGATTATCTTTCTAGGGTTAAGTCGACCTTGGCGTAATC
ATGGTCATAGCTGTTTCCTGTGTGAAATTGTTATCCGCTCACAATTCCACACAACATACGAGCCGGAAGC
ATAAAGTGTAAAGCCTGGGGTGCCTAATGAGTGAGCTAACTCACATTAATTGCGTTGCGCTCACTGCCCG
CTTTCCAGTCGGGAAACCTGTCGTGCCAGCTGCATTAATGAATCGGCCAACGCGCGGGGAGAGGCGGTTT
GCGTATTGGGCGCTCTTCCGCTTCCTCGCTCACTGACTCGCTGCGCTCGGTCGTTCGGCTGCGGCGAGCG
GTATCAGCTCACTCAAAGGCGGTAATACGGTTATCCACAGAATCAGGGGATAACGCAGGAAAGAACATGT
GAGCAAAAGGCCAGCAAAAGGCCAGGAACCGTAAAAAGGCCGCGTTGCTGGCGTTTTTCCATAGGCTCCG
CCCCCCTGACGAGCATCACAAAAATCGACGCTCAAGTCAGAGGTGGCGAAACCCGACAGGACTATAAAGA
TACCAGGCGTTTCCCCCTGGAAGCTCCCTCGTGCGCTCTCCTGTTCCGACCCTGCCGCTTACCGGATACC
TGTCCGCCTTTCTCCCTTCGGGAAGCGTGGCGCTTTCTCATAGCTCACGCTGTAGGTATCTCAGTTCGGT
GTAGGTCGTTCGCTCCAAGCTGGGCTGTGTGCACGAACCCCCCGTTCAGCCCGACCGCTGCGCCTTATCC
GGTAACTATCGTCTTGAGTCCAACCCGGTAAGACACGACTTATCGCCACTGGCAGCAGCCACTGGTAACA
GGATTAGCAGAGCGAGGTATGTAGGCGGTGCTACAGAGTTCTTGAAGTGGTGGCCTAACTACGGCTACAC
TAGAAGAACAGTATTTGGTATCTGCGCTCTGCTGAAGCCAGTTACCTTCGGAAAAAGAGTTGGTAGCTCT
TGATCCGGCAAACAAACCACCGCTGGTAGCGGTGGTTTTTTTGTTTGCAAGCAGCAGATTACGCGCAGAA
AAAAAGGATCTCAAGAAGATCCTTTGATCTTTTCTACGGGGTCTGACGCTCAGTGGAACGAAAACTCACG
TTAAGGGATTTTGGTCATGAGATTATCAAAAAGGATCTTCACCTAGATCCTTTTAAATTAAAAATGAAGT
TTTAAATCAATCTAAAGTATATATGAGTAAACTTGGTCTGACAGTTACCAATGCTTAATCAGTGAGGCAC
CTATCTCAGCGATCTGTCTATTTCGTTCATCCATAGTTGCCTGACTCCCCGTCGTGTAGATAACTACGAT
ACGGGAGGGCTTACCATCTGGCCCCAGTGCTGCAATGATACCGCGAGACCCACGCTCACCGGCTCCAGAT
TTATCAGCAATAAACCAGCCAGCCGGAAGGGCCGAGCGCAGAAGTGGTCCTGCAACTTTATCCGCCTCCA
TCCAGTCTATTAATTGTTGCCGGGAAGCTAGAGTAAGTAGTTCGCCAGTTAATAGTTTGCGCAACGTTGT
TGCCATTGCTACAGGCATCGTGGTGTCACGCTCGTCGTTTGGTATGGCTTCATTCAGCTCCGGTTCCCAA
CGATCAAGGCGAGTTACATGATCCCCCATGTTGTGCAAAAAAGCGGTTAGCTCCTTCGGTCCTCCGATCG
TTGTCAGAAGTAAGTTGGCCGCAGTGTTATCACTCATGGTTATGGCAGCACTGCATAATTCTCTTACTGT
CATGCCATCCGTAAGATGCTTTTCTGTGACTGGTGAGTACTCAACCAAGTCATTCTGAGAATAGTGTATG
CGGCGACCGAGTTGCTCTTGCCCGGCGTCAATACGGGATAATACCGCGCCACATAGCAGAACTTTAAAAG
TGCTCATCATTGGAAAACGTTCTTCGGGGCGAAAACTCTCAAGGATCTTACCGCTGTTGAGATCCAGTTC
GATGTAACCCACTCGTGCACCCAACTGATCTTCAGCATCTTTTACTTTCACCAGCGTTTCTGGGTGAGCA
AAAACAGGAAGGCAAAATGCCGCAAAAAAGGGAATAAGGGCGACACGGAAATGTTGAATACTCATACTCT
TCCTTTTTCAATATTATTGAAGCATTTATCAGGGTTATTGTCTCATGAGCGGATACATATTTGAATGTAT
TTAGAAAAATAAACAAATAGGGGTTCCGCGCACATTTCCCCGAAAAGTGCCACCTGACGTCTAAGAAACC
ATTATTATCATGACATTAACCTATAAAAATAGGCGTATCACGAGGCCCTTTCGTCTCGCGCGTTTCGGTG
ATGACGGTGAAAACCTCTGACACATGCAGCTCCCGGAGACGGTCACAGCTTGTCTGTAAGCGGATGCCGG
GAGCAGACAAGCCCGTCAGGGCGCGTCAGCGGGTGTTGGCGGGTGTCGGGGCTGGCTTAACTATGCGGCA
TCAGAGCAGATTGTACTGAGAGTGCACCATATGCGGTGTGAAATACCGCACAGATGCGTAAGGAGAAAAT
ACCGCATCAGGCGCCATTCGCCATTCAGGCTGCGCAACTGTTGGGAAGGGCGATCGGTGCGGGCCTCTTC
GCTATTACGCCAGCTGGCGAAAGGGGGATGTGCTGCAAGGCGATTAAGTTGGGTAACGCCAGGGTTTTCC
CAGTCACGACGTTGTAAAACGACGGCCAGTGAATTCTTAACCCTAGAAAGATAGTCTGCGTAAAATTGAC
GCATGCATTCTTGAAATATTGCTCTCTCTTTCTAAATAGCGCGAATCCGTCGCTGTGCATTTAGGACATC
TCAGTCGCCGCTTGGAGCTCCCGTGAGGCGTGCTTGTCAATGCGGTAAGTGTCACTGATTTTGAACTATA
ACGACCGCGTGAGTCAAAATGACGCATGATTATCTTTTACGTGACTTTTAAGATTTAACTCATACGATAA
TTATATTGTTATTTCATGTTCTACTTACGTGATAACTTATTATATATATATTTTCTTGTTATAGATATCA
AACTTGTTTATTGCAGCTTATAATGGTTACAAATAAGGCAATAGCATCACAAATTTCACAAATAAGGCAT
TTTTTTCACTGCATTCTAGTTTTGGTTTGTCCAAACTCATCAATGTATCTTATCATGTCTGGATCTCAAA
TCCCTCGGAAGCTGCGCCTGTCTTAGGTTGGAGTGATACATTTTTATCACTTTTACCCGTCTTTGGATTA
GGCAGTAGCTCTGACGGCCCTCCTGTCTTAGGTTAGTGAAAAATGTCACTCTCTTACCCGTCATTGGCTG
TCCAGCTTAGCTCGCAGGGGAGGTGGTCTACTAGTGGGTTATTGAATATGATCGGAATTCTTACTTGTAC
TTATACCTTACGCTTCTTCTTTGGCTTGTACAGCTCGTCCATGCCGAGAGTGATCCCGGCGGCGGTCACG
AACTCCAGCAGGACCATGTGATCGCGCTTCTCGTTGGGGTCTTTGCTCAGGGCGGACTGGGTGCTCAGGT
AGTGGTTGTCGGGCAGCAGCACGGGGCCGTCGCCGATGGGGGTGTTCTGCTGGTAGTGGTCGGCGAGCTG
CACGCTGCCGTCCTCGATGTTGTGGCGGATCTTGAAGTTCACCTTGATGCCGTTCTTCTGCTTGTCGGCC
ATGATATAGACGTTGTGGCTGTTGTAGTTGTACTCCAGCTTGTGCCCCAGGATGTTGCCGTCCTCCTTGA
AGTCGATGCCCTTCAGCTCGATGCGGTTCACCAGGGTGTCGCCCTCGAACTTCACCTCGGCGCGGGTCTT
GTAGTTGCCGTCGTCCTTGAAGAAGATGGTGCGCTCCTGGACGTAGCCTTCGGGCATGGCGGACTTGAAG
AAGTCGTGCTGCTTCATGTGGTCGGGGTAGCGGCTGAAGCACTGCACGCCGTAGGTCAGGGTGGTCACGA
GGGTGGGCCAGGGCACGGGCAGCTTGCCGGTGGTGCAGATGAACTTCAGGGTCAGCTTGCCGTAGGTGGC
ATCGCCCTCGCCCTCGCCGGACACGCTGAACTTGTGGCCGTTTACGTCGCCGTCCAGCTCGACCAGGATG
GGCACCACCCCGGTGAACAGCTCCTCGCCCTTGCTCACCATTGGCCCGGGATTCTCTTCGACATCCCCTG
CTTGTTTCAACAGGGAGAAGTTAGTGGCGCCGCTGCCGCTAGCTTTCTTCTTCTTAGCCTGTCCAGCCTT
CTTTGTGGCGGCAGGTCGCTTATTGCCGGACACCTTCTTTTTCTCCTTGTCGAACTTGGCGGCCTCGTTC
CTATCGAACAGGGCCTCGATGCTCAGGTTCTTAAACCTGGGGATACAGTAGCCGAAAGGCACACACAGCA
GTTTCAGGAGCCTATCGTTGTACTTCTTCTCGTCATTCACAGCGTCGAAGTACTCGGACACCTTTCCGCT
GCTTTTCTCGTACCTCTCATTCATGATAATTCTCTGCATGATGTAATGGTACAGTTGGAAGTAGGAATTG
ACCTCGGCAATGTCGTTGATATAGGCGTGGACATACCTGGCCACTTCCAGGTGGACGGCCTTGTTTCTGA
ACAGGGTACATGTCTTGTTGTCAATTCTCAGGAGGTCCTCCCTGATGATCACATTCCACTTGGTGTTCCT
CAGGTAGGCGTTCAGGGCGGTTTTGGCCTTCTCCCTGTTAATCTGCCTGGTGAACTCCTCGGCTTTCTTC
TCGTCGCTGTATTTGATGTAATTGGCATACAGCTTGGGGTTGGCGCTCTCGAGGCTGTCAATGCTCTCCT
TGGCTCTTTCAGCCATCTCCTTTTCCACGTCCTTTCTCTTATCGGGGGCAGTTTCATCAATGCCAGCGCA
GAGCTTGGTGACGGAGCTGAATCCCTTCTCTTCCAGTTTCTTGAGATTGATGTCGTAGCCTTTCTCCTTG
TACAGTTGAGCATCACGCTCGACGCAATGGAATCCGATGACGTACCTGGCGTTGATATTGACAATATTCT
TGAGGATGTGGTAGATCACGGTGAGGTACAGGCTGATGATCTTTTTAAACTTCTCCCTCTCGGCGTTTTC
CCTGCCGGTGTCCTCAATGACGCTCCTTTTCTTGTCGAATTGGTCGTAGTTCATTCCGGTGATGATCTTT
GTGAGAGCGTCCACCTTTTCGCTCACGCTCTTGCCCTTATCCTTTCCGATACAAGTTTCGTAGTACCTGT
CGATCTGGTTCTTGCCGTTCTGGCCCTGTTTTTTCTGGATGTCAGCGATCCTGCCGAGCACGAACTTCAC
CACGGCCTCGTTTTTGGCGATCTCATGGAGGTGGGCAGGATCACCGTATCTGATCAGGTAGTGGAACCTT
TTATTGCTGATCACGTTATTAATAATGAAATTTCTCATGCCGTGCTTGCCTTTCTTGAGCTTGTTTCCGT
TCTCGTCCAGGGAAAAGGTGTCGGCGAGGGCCTTGAGCTCATCATAGGACAGGTTGGTTCCTAAAATACG
GATGGCGTCGATATACATGGCCCTCCTGGCATCGGCAATAGGTTCTCCCATTCTAGCGAAGGACTTGATC
AGCCTCAGCTCATCGGCGATCTTGGCGGAGTCTTTGAAAAAGGCGTATTCCTCCACGAACTTAGCGTTGA
CTCCGATGAGAGGCATCACCTTCAGGAAGCTCTGGATGTTATCGAATTTATTAATCAGGGTGGTCAGGAG
GTCGTTGATCTCCTTGCCATCCAGGAACATGGTCAGGGCATACATGAGTTTGCTGAAGGCGGAAACATCA
CGGCCAGCGGGCAGGATTCTGGGCAGTCTAGGGGCGTCCTTCTTCTTATACTCTCTTGTCTTGTTTCCCC
TAAATTCCTTGATGTTGTGCATGATATTTTCGAGCTTTCTCCAAATTCTATTAGCTTCATCGTAGTAGAG
GGCATCCTTCTGGTCGTCGTTGAAGGAGCCCCTCAGGTTAATCACAAAGATATCCTTCTCGCTCAGGGAC
TTCTCATTATCGGGGAGGGACTTATTGGCGGCAGCCACCTTGGCATCCTCTTCGATGTAATACCTATAAA
TCACAAAGTCCATCATGGTGTAGACCTTGGTCCTGATGGAGTCGAACACCTTATGATTTTTCCTGATCTC
GGACATATCCTTCCTGTCCAGCATCACTTCCCTGAGCTTGGTGATATTGAATCCGAGGTTTTTCTGCTCT
TTCATAATGCTGAATCTGAAATATTGTTCGGCGAATTCGGCAGGGTTGATTCCCAGAGTTTCGGCAATAT
AGTTCACGTTGGCGGCGGAGTTCTTGGAGAAGGAGTTGGTCAGCTCATTGGTGATCCTGTCGTAGAGGTA
GTTGAGGGTGGAGATGTATTCGTTGTCGAGGTTCTTATCGAGGTTGTAGAGCCAGGTCCTGGAGATCCTG
GACTCTTCTTCGTTGTTATGGACCACCCAGTGCCTCAGTCCGCTCAGGAGGGCCAGAATGTCATAGCATT
CGTTGCCGTAATTGATGATGTAATTTCTGCCCTCCTTGCTGAAAAAGGCCTGGCCGAAATAGCCGAGTCT
GGGGTTATCGAGGAAGTTGTCGAACTCGTCATACTGGGCCTTGATGGCGTTGATGAGCTTATCGTTATTG
TTGAAAGCGGCCCTATGGTGCTCGGGGTCTTTGAATTCGTCGTAGGTATACACTGTGGAGAACTTGCCGA
ATCCAATAATGTCCTTATCCAGGCCGGAGATATTGTTGACGGCGTAGGCGGCGTTGGTAATGTATTCGGC
GAGGATTTTTTCAATGTCCAGGATGTTATGGATCACCTGGATACAAATATTGTCATTGCCATCAGCGCTC
TCGCCGAAGTACCTCTTTTCCAGAGTTTCCTTCAGGCCGAGCATATCCTGCTGGACGGGTCCTGTATACA
GAGGGTTGTTAGCCACCACGGCGTAGCCCTTAGGATGGCTGAATTTGGCGTTGCCGATCTTATAGCCGGC
GTTTTTATCGGCCATTTCAGCGCTGAAGGCCTCGCCCTCATTCACGCTCCTGATGCTGTCGCCCTCCACG
ATCTTTTCCAGCCTGGCGTCGCTGCCTTCGGCGAAGGTTGTCATGTACACTTTGGAGCCGGACACGAGTG
TGGACTTCACGCCCATGCCCTTGGCGAAGGACTTTTTTTTTTCGATCATGGTGGCGGTACCTTTACGAGG
GTAGGAAGTGGTACGGAAAGTTGGTATAAGACAAAAGTGTTGTGGAATTGAAGTTTACTCAAAAAATCAG
CACTCTTTTATAGGCGCCCTGGTTTACATAAGCAAAGCTTATACGTTCTCTATCACTGATAGGGAGTAAA
CTGGATATACGTTCTCTATCACTGATAGGGAGTAAACTGTAGATACGTTCTCTATCACTGATAGGGAGTA
AACTGGTCATACGTTCTCTATCACTGATAGGGAGTAAACTCCTTATACGTTCTCTATCACTGATAGGGAG
TAAAGTCTGCATACGTTCTCTATCACTGATAGGGAGTAAACTCTTCATACGTTCTCTATCACTGATAGGG
AGTAAACTCGAGGTGAT
Features (pLannotate 1.2.2; 21 found; start..end, strand, type, name):
     34..245     +  promoter       EF-1α core promoter: core promoter for human elongation factor EF-1α
    298..995     +  CDS            rtTA3 (fragment): reverse tetracycline transactivator 3 activates expression from Tet-responsive promoters in the presence of doxycycline
    925..1035    +  CDS            VP48: 3 tandem repeats of the minimal activation domain of herpes simplex virus VP16 (Cheng et al., 2013)
   1114..1713    +  CDS            PuroR: puromycin N-acetyltransferase; pac from Streptomyces alboniger; confers resistance to puromycin
   1734..1815    +  polyA_signal   SV40 poly(A) signal: SV40 polyadenylation signal
   1816..2056    +  promoter       U6 promoter: RNA polymerase III promoter for human U6 snRNA
   2066..2095    +  misc_RNA       RfxCas13d DR30: 5' processed 30-base direct repeat for an RfxCas13d gRNA (Konermann et al., 2018)
   2408..2424    -  protein_bind   lac operator: The lac repressor binds to the lac operator to inhibit transcription in E. coli. This inhibition can be relieved by adding lactose or isopropyl-β-D-thiogalactopyranoside (IPTG). lac repressor encoded by lacI
   2432..2462    -  promoter       lac promoter: promoter for the E. coli lac operon
   2477..2498    -  protein_bind   CAP binding site: CAP binding activates transcription in the presence of cAMP. E. coli catabolite activator protein
   2511..2603    -  CDS            lacI (fragment): lac repressor; lacI; The lac repressor binds to the lac operator to inhibit transcription in E. coli. This inhibition can be relieved by adding lactose or isopropyl-β-D-thiogalactopyranoside (IPTG).
   2786..3374    -  rep_origin     ori: high-copy-number ColE1/pMB1/pBR322/pUC origin of replication
   3545..4405    -  CDS            AmpR: β-lactamase; bla; confers resistance to ampicillin, carbenicillin, and related antibiotics
   4406..4510    -  promoter       AmpR promoter: bla
   4605..4640    +  CDS            rop (fragment): Rop protein, which maintains plasmids at low copy number; rop
   4742..4841    +  misc_feature   bom (fragment): basis of mobility region from pBR322
   4847..5004    -  CDS            lacZα (fragment): LacZα fragment of β-galactosidase; lacZ fragment
   5321..5455    +  polyA_signal   SV40 poly(A) signal: SV40 polyadenylation signal
   5695..6411    -  CDS            EGFP: EGFP is a basic (constitutively fluorescent) green fluorescent protein published in 1996, derived from Aequorea victoria. It is reported to be a rapidly-maturing weak dimer with moderate acid sensitivity.
   6532..9429    -  CDS            RfxCas13d: RNA-targeting Type VI CRISPR protein from Ruminococcus flavefaciens strain XPD3002 (Konermann et al., 2018)
   9442..9809    -  promoter       TRE3GS promoter: 3rd-generation Tet-responsive promoter that can be activated by binding of Tet-On® 3G, modified to eliminate binding sites for endogenous mammalian transcription factors
