[The description below was written by a language model from this plasmid's Addgene catalogue record and pLannotate feature annotations shown in this document.]
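Description:
XLone-Puro Cas13d-eGFP U6 BbsI is an empty-backbone mammalian expression plasmid built on the XLone piggyBac transposon system. It is designed for doxycycline-tunable, temporally controlled expression of the RNA-targeting nuclease Cas13d, alongside a cloning site for a guide RNA. In bacteria it is maintained as a high-copy plasmid through a ColE1/pUC-type origin and selected with ampicillin via the β-lactamase gene. Remnants of lac regulatory elements, lacZα, rop and bom are also annotated in the backbone. The catalogue describes the vector as a piggyBac transposon, which implies integration into the host genome when a transposase is supplied, but the transposon terminal repeats are not called out in the feature table.

The payload consists of three units. An EF-1α core promoter constitutively drives a reverse tetracycline transactivator (annotated as rtTA3 with VP16-derived activation repeats), followed by the puromycin resistance gene and an SV40 poly(A) signal. The depositor notes that the two are linked by a T2A peptide, which was re-cloned to remove an internal BbsI site. In the opposite orientation, a TRE3GS Tet-responsive promoter drives RfxCas13d followed by EGFP. Adding doxycycline therefore induces the nuclease and a green fluorescent readout in puromycin-selected cells. The record does not specify how the Cas13d and EGFP coding sequences are joined. The third unit is a human U6 Pol III promoter followed by the 30-base RfxCas13d direct repeat. Annealed spacer oligos are ligated in after BbsI digestion to create a guide for targeted transcript knockdown. The associated publication concerns the differentiation of human hemogenic endothelium and hematopoietic progenitors.
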