Addgene plasmid #155184: XLone-Puro Cas13d-eGFP U6 BbsI
Purpose: (Empty Backbone) PiggybacTransposon-based tunable and temporal expression control of Cas13d- eGFP and U6 gRNA backbone
Depositing lab: Xiaoping Bao. Depositing organization: Purdue University. Publication: Chemically-defined generation of human hemogenic endothelium and definitive hematopoietic progenitor cells. Chang Y, Syahirah R, Oprescu SN, Wang X, Jung J, Cooper SH, Torregrosa-Allen S, Elzey BD, Hsu AY, Randolph LN, Sun Y, Kuang S, Broxmeyer HE, Deng Q, Lian X, Bao X. Biomaterials. 2022 May 6;285:121569. doi: 10.1016/j.biomaterials.2022.121569. PubMed 35567999.
Backbone
  Vector backbone: Addgene #155182
  Backbone size (bp): 9512
  Vector type: Mammalian Expression, Unspecified ; Piggybac transposon
  Promoter: U6
  Selectable markers: Puromycin
Growth in bacteria
  Bacterial resistance: Ampicillin, 100 μg/mL
  Growth temperature: 37°C
  Growth strain: DH5alpha
  Copy number: High Copy
Gene/Insert
  Cloning method: Restriction Enzyme
  Sequencing primers: 5′ TTTCTTGGGTAGTTTGCAGTTTT; 3′ M13 RVS
Terms and licenses: Academic/Nonprofit Terms; Industry Terms: Not Available to Industry
Depositor comments: The T2A-Puro sequence was re-amplified and cloned into the backbone to remove BbsI restriction site in the T2A sequence. To clone Cas13d gRNA for gene knockdown, digest the plasmid with BbsI and then ligate annealed oligo into the backbone. gRNA could be designed using https://cas13design.nygenome.org/ and annealing oligoes should have the following format, where Ns and Ms are the gRNA sequence and its reverse-complement counterpart: FWD:5'- AAACNNNNNNNNNNNNN RVS: 5'-AAAAMMMMMMMMMMM
How to cite: XLone-Puro Cas13d-eGFP U6 BbsI was a gift from Xiaoping Bao (Addgene plasmid # 155184 ; http://n2t.net/addgene:155184 ; RRID:Addgene_155184)
